Addgene plasmid #103984: pEB1-moxGFP
Purpose: Plasmid encoding moxGFP
Depositing lab: Philippe Cluzel. Depositing organization: Harvard University. Publication: Systematic characterization of maturation time of fluorescent proteins in living cells. Balleza E, Kim JM, Cluzel P. Nat Methods. 2018 Jan;15(1):47-51. doi: 10.1038/nmeth.4509. Epub 2017 Nov 20. PubMed 29320486.
Backbone
  Vector backbone: pEB1
  Backbone size w/o insert (bp): 3674
  Total vector size (bp): 4391
  Modifications to backbone: Derived from pUA66. Inserted constitutive promoter proC. Replaced original insert with FP of interest.
  Vector type: Bacterial Expression ; Low copy
Growth in bacteria
  Bacterial resistance: Kanamycin, 50 μg/mL
  Growth temperature: 37°C
  Growth strain: MG1655
  Copy number: Low Copy
Gene/Insert
  Gene/Insert name: moxGFP
  Species: Synthetic
  Insert size (bp): 717
  Mutation: Mutations relative to wild-type GFP (S30R, Y39N, C48S, F64L, S65T, C70S, F99S, N105T, Y145F, M153T, V163A, I171V, A206K)
  Promoter: proC
  Cloning method: Gibson Cloning
  Sequencing primers: 5′ GCGTATCACGAGGCCCTTTC; 3′ AAAGGGAAAACTGTCCATATGCAC
Terms and licenses: Academic/Nonprofit Terms; Industry Terms: Not Available to Industry
Depositor comments: This FP derives from wtGFP. In this plasmid, the FP is coded with the original wtGFP nucleotide coding sequence except where mutations specific to the FP occur (see map). Please see "Notes On Plasmids In This Collection" document for further details and references.
How to cite: pEB1-moxGFP was a gift from Philippe Cluzel (Addgene plasmid # 103984 ; http://n2t.net/addgene:103984 ; RRID:Addgene_103984)
