[The description below was written by a language model from this plasmid's Addgene catalogue record, the feature table of its GenBank file and pLannotate feature annotations shown in this document.]
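Description:
pEB1-moxGFP is a 4,391 bp low-copy bacterial expression plasmid that constitutively produces the green fluorescent protein moxGFP in Escherichia coli (the recorded growth strain is MG1655). Its pEB1 backbone derives from pUA66 and replicates through a pSC101-type origin together with the RepA (Rep101) initiator protein that this origin requires, which accounts for the low copy number. Selection is by kanamycin, conferred by a neo/nptII-type KmR gene driven by its own promoter and followed by a phage lambda t0 terminator. A short Tn5 transposase fragment picked up by automated annotation next to the resistance gene overlaps the annotated KmR promoter region and is probably a remnant of the Tn5 origin of the cassette, not a functional element.

The expression cassette consists of the constitutive proC promoter (annotated with its -35 and -10 boxes and transcription start), a ribosome binding site labelled UArbs, the 717 bp moxGFP coding sequence, and the E. coli rrnB T1 terminator. moxGFP is a monomeric derivative of Aequorea victoria GFP carrying S30R, Y39N, C48S, F64L, S65T, C70S, F99S, N105T, Y145F, M153T, V163A, I171V and A206K, including replacement of both cysteines. The depositor notes that the gene keeps the original wild-type GFP nucleotide sequence except at the mutated codons, so that members of this plasmid collection differ as little as possible outside the protein changes. The two feature tables agree on content and differ only by a small coordinate offset. The plasmid belongs to a set built for systematic comparison of fluorescent protein maturation times in living cells, and it serves as a standardized constitutive moxGFP source in bacteria.
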