LOCUS       pEB1-moxGFP 4391 bp DNA circular UNA 25-OCT-2017
DEFINITION  pEB1 plasmid with moxGFP.
ACCESSION   urn.local...3w-87y4q8k
VERSION     urn.local...3w-87y4q8k
KEYWORDS    .
SOURCE
  ORGANISM  .
FEATURES             Location/Qualifiers
     promoter        1..144
                     /created_by="User"
                     /modified_by="User"
                     /label="proC promoter"
     motif           63..68
                     /created_by="User"
                     /modified_by="User"
                     /label="-35 Box"
     motif           86..91
                     /created_by="User"
                     /label="-10 Box"
     motif           98
                     /created_by="User"
                     /label="TransStart"
     misc_feature    145..170
                     /created_by="User"
                     /modified_by="User"
                     /label="UArbs"
     CDS             171..887
                     /created_by="User"
                     /modified_by="User"
                     /label="moxGFP (avGFP nt)"
     motif           258..260
                     /created_by="User"
                     /label="S30R"
     motif           285..287
                     /created_by="User"
                     /label="Y39N"
     motif           312..314
                     /created_by="User"
                     /label="C48S"
     motif           360..362
                     /created_by="User"
                     /modified_by="User"
                     /label="F64L"
     motif           363..365
                     /created_by="User"
                     /label="S65T"
     motif           378..380
                     /created_by="User"
                     /modified_by="User"
                     /label="C70S"
     misc_feature    446..451
                     /Recognition_pattern="T^GTACA"
                     /annotation_group="TGTACA"
                     /label="BsrGI"
                     /note="Geneious type: restriction site"
     motif           465..467
                     /created_by="User"
                     /label="F99S"
     motif           483..485
                     /created_by="User"
                     /label="N105T"
     motif           603..605
                     /created_by="User"
                     /label="Y145F"
     motif           627..629
                     /created_by="User"
                     /label="M153T"
     motif           657..659
                     /created_by="User"
                     /label="V163A"
     motif           681..683
                     /created_by="User"
                     /label="I171V"
     motif           786..788
                     /created_by="User"
                     /label="A206K"
     terminator      919..1017
                     /modified_by="User"
                     /label="rrnB T1 terminator"
     rep_origin      complement(1148..3248)
                     /modified_by="User"
                     /label="Origin of Rep. from pUA66"
     primer_bind     complement(1444..1467)
                     /Sequence="AAAGGGAAAACTGTCCATATGCAC"
                     /Hairpin_Tm="39.7"
                     /Tm="59.8"
                     /Self_Dimer_Tm="None" /%GC="41.7"
                     /created_by="primer3"
                     /label="T1_from_mSC101_R02"
     CDS             complement(1549..2499)
                     /label="RepA"
     terminator      complement(3260..3355)
                     /modified_by="User"
                     /label="λ T0 terminator"
     CDS             complement(3386..4180)
                     /modified_by="User"
                     /label="KmR"
     promoter        complement(4269..4317)
                     /created_by="User"
                     /label="KmR Promoter"
     primer_bind     4273..4293
                     /Sequence="AGGGCTTCCCAACCTTACCAG"
                     /Hairpin_Tm="48.5"
                     /Tm="61.7"
                     /Self_Dimer_Tm="4.5" /%GC="57.1"
                     /modified_by="User"
                     /label="pZSeq2_Kan"
     primer_bind     4364..4383
                     /Sequence="GCGTATCACGAGGCCCTTTC"
                     /Hairpin_Tm="46.1"
                     /Tm="61.2"
                     /Self_Dimer_Tm="None" /%GC="60.0"
                     /modified_by="User"
                     /label="pZ_seq_fwr"
ORIGIN
        1 cacagctaac accacgtcgt ccctatctgc tgccctaggt ctatgagtgg ttgctggata
       61 actttacggg catgcataag gctcgtatga tatattcagg gagaccacaa cggtttccct
      121 ctacaaataa ttttgtttaa cttttctaga tttaagaagg agatatacat atgagtaaag
      181 gagaagaact tttcactgga gttgtcccaa ttcttgttga attagatggt gatgttaatg
      241 ggcacaaatt ttctgtccgt ggagagggtg aaggtgatgc aacaaacgga aaacttaccc
      301 ttaaatttat ttccactact ggaaaactac ctgttccatg gccaacactt gtcactactt
      361 taacttatgg tgttcaatcg ttttcaagat acccagatca tatgaaacag catgactttt
      421 tcaagagtgc catgcccgaa ggttatgtac aggaaagaac tatatctttc aaagatgacg
      481 ggacctacaa gacacgtgct gaagtcaagt ttgaaggtga tacccttgtt aatagaatcg
      541 agttaaaagg tattgatttt aaagaagatg gaaacattct tggacacaaa ttggaataca
      601 actttaactc acacaatgta tacatcacgg cagacaaaca aaagaatgga atcaaagcta
      661 acttcaaaat tagacacaac gttgaagatg gaagcgttca actagcagac cattatcaac
      721 aaaatactcc aattggcgat ggccctgtcc ttttaccaga caaccattac ctgtccacac
      781 aatctaagct ttcgaaagat cccaacgaaa agagagacca catggtcctt cttgagtttg
      841 taacagctgc tgggattaca catggcatgg atgaactata caaataaatg tccagacctg
      901 caggcatgca agctctagag gcatcaaata aaacgaaagg ctcagtcgaa agactgggcc
      961 tttcgtttta tctgttgttt gtcggtgaac gctctcctga gtaggacaaa tccgccgccc
     1021 tagacctagg gtacgggttt tgctgcccgc aaacgggctg ttctggtgtt gctagtttgt
     1081 tatcagaatc gcagatccgg cttcagccgg tttgccggct gaaagcgcta tttcttccag
     1141 aattgccatg attttttccc cacgggaggc gtcactggct cccgtgttgt cggcagcttt
     1201 gattcgataa gcagcatcgc ctgtttcagg ctgtctatgt gtgactgttg agctgtaaca
     1261 agttgtctca ggtgttcaat ttcatgttct agttgctttg ttttactggt ttcacctgtt
     1321 ctattaggtg ttacatgctg ttcatctgtt acattgtcga tctgttcatg gtgaacagct
     1381 ttgaatgcac caaaaactcg taaaagctct gatgtatcta tcttttttac accgttttca
     1441 tctgtgcata tggacagttt tccctttgat atgtaacggt gaacagttgt tctacttttg
     1501 tttgttagtc ttgatgcttc actgatagat acaagagcca taagaacctc agatccttcc
     1561 gtatttagcc agtatgttct ctagtgtggt tcgttgtttt tgcgtgagcc atgagaacga
     1621 accattgaga tcatacttac tttgcatgtc actcaaaaat tttgcctcaa aactggtgag
     1681 ctgaattttt gcagttaaag catcgtgtag tgtttttctt agtccgttat gtaggtagga
     1741 atctgatgta atggttgttg gtattttgtc accattcatt tttatctggt tgttctcaag
     1801 ttcggttacg agatccattt gtctatctag ttcaacttgg aaaatcaacg tatcagtcgg
     1861 gcggcctcgc ttatcaacca ccaatttcat attgctgtaa gtgtttaaat ctttacttat
     1921 tggtttcaaa acccattggt taagcctttt aaactcatgg tagttatttt caagcattaa
     1981 catgaactta aattcatcaa ggctaatctc tatatttgcc ttgtgagttt tcttttgtgt
     2041 tagttctttt aataaccact cataaatcct catagagtat ttgttttcaa aagacttaac
     2101 atgttccaga ttatatttta tgaatttttt taactggaaa agataaggca atatctcttc
     2161 actaaaaact aattctaatt tttcgcttga gaacttggca tagtttgtcc actggaaaat
     2221 ctcaaagcct ttaaccaaag gattcctgat ttccacagtt ctcgtcatca gctctctggt
     2281 tgctttagct aatacaccat aagcattttc cctactgatg ttcatcatct gagcgtattg
     2341 gttataagtg aacgataccg tccgttcttt ccttgtaggg ttttcaatcg tggggttgag
     2401 tagtgccaca cagcataaaa ttagcttggt ttcatgctcc gttaagtcat agcgactaat
     2461 cgctagttca tttgctttga aaacaactaa ttcagacata catctcaatt ggtctaggtg
     2521 attttaatca ctataccaat tgagatgggc tagtcaatga taattactag tccttttcct
     2581 ttgagttgtg ggtatctgta aattctgcta gacctttgct ggaaaacttg taaattctgc
     2641 tagaccctct gtaaattccg ctagaccttt gtgtgttttt tttgtttata ttcaagtggt
     2701 tataatttat agaataaaga aagaataaaa aaagataaaa agaatagatc ccagccctgt
     2761 gtataactca ctactttagt cagttccgca gtattacaaa aggatgtcgc aaacgctgtt
     2821 tgctcctcta caaaacagac cttaaaaccc taaaggctta agtagcaccc tcgcaagctc
     2881 gggcaaatcg ctgaatattc cttttgtctc cgaccatcag gcacctgagt cgctgtcttt
     2941 ttcgtgacat tcagttcgct gcgctcacgg ctctggcagt gaatgggggt aaatggcact
     3001 acaggcgcct tttatggatt catgcaagga aactacccat aatacaagaa aagcccgtca
     3061 cgggcttctc agggcgtttt atggcgggtc tgctatgtgg tgctatctga ctttttgctg
     3121 ttcagcagtt cctgccctct gattttccag tctgaccact tcggattatc ccgtgacagg
     3181 tcattcagac tggctaatgc acccagtaag gcagcggtat catcaacagg cttacccgtc
     3241 ttactgtccc tagtgcttgg attctcacca ataaaaaacg cccggcggca accgagcgtt
     3301 ctgaacaaat ccagatggag ttctgaggtc attactggat ctatcaacag gagtccaagc
     3361 gagctctcga accccagagt cccgctcaga agaactcgtc aagaaggcga tagaaggcga
     3421 tgcgctgcga atcgggagcg gcgataccgt aaagcacgag gaagcggtca gcccattcgc
     3481 cgccaagctc ttcagcaata tcacgggtag ccaacgctat gtcctgatag cggtccgcca
     3541 cacccagccg gccacagtcg atgaatccag aaaagcggcc attttccacc atgatattcg
     3601 gcaagcaggc atcgccatgg gtcacgacga gatcctcgcc gtcgggcatg cgcgccttga
     3661 gcctggcgaa cagttcggct ggcgcgagcc cctgatgctc ttcgtccaga tcatcctgat
     3721 cgacaagacc ggcttccatc cgagtacgtg ctcgctcgat gcgatgtttc gcttggtggt
     3781 cgaatgggca ggtagccgga tcaagcgtat gcagccgccg cattgcatca gccatgatgg
     3841 atactttctc ggcaggagca aggtgaaatc acaggagatc atgccccggc acttcgccca
     3901 atagcagcca gtcccttccc gtttcagtga caacgtcgag cacagatgcg caaggaacgc
     3961 ccgtcgtggc cagccacgat agccgcgctg cctcgtcccg cagttcattc agggcaccgg
     4021 acaggtcggt cttgacaaaa agaaccgggc gcccctgcgc tgacagccgg aacacggcgg
     4081 catcagagca gccgattgtc tgttgtgccc agtcatagcc gaatagcctc tccacccaag
     4141 cggccggaga acctgcgtgc aatccatctt gttcaatcat gcgaaacgat cctcatcctg
     4201 tctcttgatc agatcttgat cccctgcgcc atcagatcct tggcggcaag aaagccatcc
     4261 agtttacttt gcagggcttc ccaaccttac cagagggcgc cccagctggc aattccgacg
     4321 tctaagaaac cattattatc atgacattaa cctataaaaa taggcgtatc acgaggccct
     4381 ttcgtcttca c
//
