Features (pLannotate 1.2.2; 8 found; start..end, strand, type, name):
    204..914     +  CDS            moxGFP: moxGFP is a basic (constitutively fluorescent) green fluorescent protein published in 2015, derived from Aequorea victoria. It is reported to be a rapidly-maturing monomer.
    925..944     +  misc_feature   MCS (fragment): pUC18/19 multiple cloning site
    955..1041    +  terminator     rrnB T1 terminator: Escherichia coli rrnB; transcription terminator T1 from the E. coli rrnB gene
   1579..2529    -  CDS            Rep101: RepA protein needed for replication with the pSC101 origin; rep101
   2577..2799    -  rep_origin     pSC101 ori: low-copy replication origin that requires the Rep101 protein
   3291..3385    -  terminator     lambda t0 terminator: transcription terminator from phage lambda
   3419..4210    -  CDS            neo: KKA2_KLEPN - Also known as kan, nptII. Experimental evidence at protein level: Swiss-Prot protein existence level 1. Resistance to kanamycin, neomycin, paromomycin, ribostamycin, butirosin and gentamicin B. From Klebsiella pneumoniae.
   4242..4361    -  CDS            tnpA (fragment): TN5P_ECOLX - Also known as tnp. Experimental evidence at protein level: Swiss-Prot protein existence level 1. Mediates transposition of transposon Tn5 by a 'cut and paste' mechanism. First, the monomeric transposase binds the 19 bp inverted DNA repeats flanking the transposon. Then, dimerization of the DNA- bound transposase creates a synaptic DNA complex. After nicking of the first DNA strand, excision of the transposon proceeds through a series of intermediates. The transposase then mediates the insertion of the transposon at a new site by strand transfer. The activity of the wild- type tran
>Addgene plasmid #103984 | pEB1-moxGFP | addgene full sequence | sequence record 200344 | Addgene NGS Result
AGGCGTATCACGAGGCCCTTTCGTCTTCACCACAGCTAACACCACGTCGTCCCTATCTGCTGCCCTAGGT
CTATGAGTGGTTGCTGGATAACTTTACGGGCATGCATAAGGCTCGTATGATATATTCAGGGAGACCACAA
CGGTTTCCCTCTACAAATAATTTTGTTTAACTTTTCTAGATTTAAGAAGGAGATATACATATGAGTAAAG
GAGAAGAACTTTTCACTGGAGTTGTCCCAATTCTTGTTGAATTAGATGGTGATGTTAATGGGCACAAATT
TTCTGTCCGTGGAGAGGGTGAAGGTGATGCAACAAACGGAAAACTTACCCTTAAATTTATTTCCACTACT
GGAAAACTACCTGTTCCATGGCCAACACTTGTCACTACTTTAACTTATGGTGTTCAATCGTTTTCAAGAT
ACCCAGATCATATGAAACAGCATGACTTTTTCAAGAGTGCCATGCCCGAAGGTTATGTACAGGAAAGAAC
TATATCTTTCAAAGATGACGGGACCTACAAGACACGTGCTGAAGTCAAGTTTGAAGGTGATACCCTTGTT
AATAGAATCGAGTTAAAAGGTATTGATTTTAAAGAAGATGGAAACATTCTTGGACACAAATTGGAATACA
ACTTTAACTCACACAATGTATACATCACGGCAGACAAACAAAAGAATGGAATCAAAGCTAACTTCAAAAT
TAGACACAACGTTGAAGATGGAAGCGTTCAACTAGCAGACCATTATCAACAAAATACTCCAATTGGCGAT
GGCCCTGTCCTTTTACCAGACAACCATTACCTGTCCACACAATCTAAGCTTTCGAAAGATCCCAACGAAA
AGAGAGACCACATGGTCCTTCTTGAGTTTGTAACAGCTGCTGGGATTACACATGGCATGGATGAACTATA
CAAATAAATGTCCAGACCTGCAGGCATGCAAGCTCTAGAGGCATCAAATAAAACGAAAGGCTCAGTCGAA
AGACTGGGCCTTTCGTTTTATCTGTTGTTTGTCGGTGAACGCTCTCCTGAGTAGGACAAATCCGCCGCCC
TAGACCTAGGGTACGGGTTTTGCTGCCCGCAAACGGGCTGTTCTGGTGTTGCTAGTTTGTTATCAGAATC
GCAGATCCGGCTTCAGCCGGTTTGCCGGCTGAAAGCGCTATTTCTTCCAGAATTGCCATGATTTTTTCCC
CACGGGAGGCGTCACTGGCTCCCGTGTTGTCGGCAGCTTTGATTCGATAAGCAGCATCGCCTGTTTCAGG
CTGTCTATGTGTGACTGTTGAGCTGTAACAAGTTGTCTCAGGTGTTCAATTTCATGTTCTAGTTGCTTTG
TTTTACTGGTTTCACCTGTTCTATTAGGTGTTACATGCTGTTCATCTGTTACATTGTCGATCTGTTCATG
GTGAACAGCTTTGAATGCACCAAAAACTCGTAAAAGCTCTGATGTATCTATCTTTTTTACACCGTTTTCA
TCTGTGCATATGGACAGTTTTCCCTTTGATATGTAACGGTGAACAGTTGTTCTACTTTTGTTTGTTAGTC
TTGATGCTTCACTGATAGATACAAGAGCCATAAGAACCTCAGATCCTTCCGTATTTAGCCAGTATGTTCT
CTAGTGTGGTTCGTTGTTTTTGCGTGAGCCATGAGAACGAACCATTGAGATCATACTTACTTTGCATGTC
ACTCAAAAATTTTGCCTCAAAACTGGTGAGCTGAATTTTTGCAGTTAAAGCATCGTGTAGTGTTTTTCTT
AGTCCGTTATGTAGGTAGGAATCTGATGTAATGGTTGTTGGTATTTTGTCACCATTCATTTTTATCTGGT
TGTTCTCAAGTTCGGTTACGAGATCCATTTGTCTATCTAGTTCAACTTGGAAAATCAACGTATCAGTCGG
GCGGCCTCGCTTATCAACCACCAATTTCATATTGCTGTAAGTGTTTAAATCTTTACTTATTGGTTTCAAA
ACCCATTGGTTAAGCCTTTTAAACTCATGGTAGTTATTTTCAAGCATTAACATGAACTTAAATTCATCAA
GGCTAATCTCTATATTTGCCTTGTGAGTTTTCTTTTGTGTTAGTTCTTTTAATAACCACTCATAAATCCT
CATAGAGTATTTGTTTTCAAAAGACTTAACATGTTCCAGATTATATTTTATGAATTTTTTTAACTGGAAA
AGATAAGGCAATATCTCTTCACTAAAAACTAATTCTAATTTTTCGCTTGAGAACTTGGCATAGTTTGTCC
ACTGGAAAATCTCAAAGCCTTTAACCAAAGGATTCCTGATTTCCACAGTTCTCGTCATCAGCTCTCTGGT
TGCTTTAGCTAATACACCATAAGCATTTTCCCTACTGATGTTCATCATCTGAGCGTATTGGTTATAAGTG
AACGATACCGTCCGTTCTTTCCTTGTAGGGTTTTCAATCGTGGGGTTGAGTAGTGCCACACAGCATAAAA
TTAGCTTGGTTTCATGCTCCGTTAAGTCATAGCGACTAATCGCTAGTTCATTTGCTTTGAAAACAACTAA
TTCAGACATACATCTCAATTGGTCTAGGTGATTTTAATCACTATACCAATTGAGATGGGCTAGTCAATGA
TAATTACTAGTCCTTTTCCTTTGAGTTGTGGGTATCTGTAAATTCTGCTAGACCTTTGCTGGAAAACTTG
TAAATTCTGCTAGACCCTCTGTAAATTCCGCTAGACCTTTGTGTGTTTTTTTTGTTTATATTCAAGTGGT
TATAATTTATAGAATAAAGAAAGAATAAAAAAAGATAAAAAGAATAGATCCCAGCCCTGTGTATAACTCA
CTACTTTAGTCAGTTCCGCAGTATTACAAAAGGATGTCGCAAACGCTGTTTGCTCCTCTACAAAACAGAC
CTTAAAACCCTAAAGGCTTAAGTAGCACCCTCGCAAGCTCGGGCAAATCGCTGAATATTCCTTTTGTCTC
CGACCATCAGGCACCTGAGTCGCTGTCTTTTTCGTGACATTCAGTTCGCTGCGCTCACGGCTCTGGCAGT
GAATGGGGGTAAATGGCACTACAGGCGCCTTTTATGGATTCATGCAAGGAAACTACCCATAATACAAGAA
AAGCCCGTCACGGGCTTCTCAGGGCGTTTTATGGCGGGTCTGCTATGTGGTGCTATCTGACTTTTTGCTG
TTCAGCAGTTCCTGCCCTCTGATTTTCCAGTCTGACCACTTCGGATTATCCCGTGACAGGTCATTCAGAC
TGGCTAATGCACCCAGTAAGGCAGCGGTATCATCAACAGGCTTACCCGTCTTACTGTCCCTAGTGCTTGG
ATTCTCACCAATAAAAAACGCCCGGCGGCAACCGAGCGTTCTGAACAAATCCAGATGGAGTTCTGAGGTC
ATTACTGGATCTATCAACAGGAGTCCAAGCGAGCTCTCGAACCCCAGAGTCCCGCTCAGAAGAACTCGTC
AAGAAGGCGATAGAAGGCGATGCGCTGCGAATCGGGAGCGGCGATACCGTAAAGCACGAGGAAGCGGTCA
GCCCATTCGCCGCCAAGCTCTTCAGCAATATCACGGGTAGCCAACGCTATGTCCTGATAGCGGTCCGCCA
CACCCAGCCGGCCACAGTCGATGAATCCAGAAAAGCGGCCATTTTCCACCATGATATTCGGCAAGCAGGC
ATCGCCATGGGTCACGACGAGATCCTCGCCGTCGGGCATGCGCGCCTTGAGCCTGGCGAACAGTTCGGCT
GGCGCGAGCCCCTGATGCTCTTCGTCCAGATCATCCTGATCGACAAGACCGGCTTCCATCCGAGTACGTG
CTCGCTCGATGCGATGTTTCGCTTGGTGGTCGAATGGGCAGGTAGCCGGATCAAGCGTATGCAGCCGCCG
CATTGCATCAGCCATGATGGATACTTTCTCGGCAGGAGCAAGGTGAGATGACAGGAGATCCTGCCCCGGC
ACTTCGCCCAATAGCAGCCAGTCCCTTCCCGCTTCAGTGACAACGTCGAGCACAGCTGCGCAAGGAACGC
CCGTCGTGGCCAGCCACGATAGCCGCGCTGCCTCGTCCTGCAGTTCATTCAGGGCACCGGACAGGTCGGT
CTTGACAAAAAGAACCGGGCGCCCCTGCGCTGACAGCCGGAACACGGCGGCATCAGAGCAGCCGATTGTC
TGTTGTGCCCAGTCATAGCCGAATAGCCTCTCCACCCAAGCGGCCGGAGAACCTGCGTGCAATCCATCTT
GTTCAATCATGCGAAACGATCCTCATCCTGTCTCTTGATCAGATCTTGATCCCCTGCGCCATCAGATCCT
TGGCGGCAAGAAAGCCATCCAGTTTACTTTGCAGGGCTTCCCAACCTTACCAGAGGGCGCCCCAGCTGGC
AATTCCGACGTCTAAGAAACCATTATTATCATGACATTAACCTATAAAAAT
